Addgene plasmid #75711: MAP4K5 gRNA (BRDN0001149200)
Purpose: 3rd generation lentiviral gRNA plasmid targeting human MAP4K5
Depositing lab: John Doench & David Root. Depositing organization: Broad Institute. Publication: Optimized sgRNA design to maximize activity and minimize off-target effects of CRISPR-Cas9. Doench JG, Fusi N, Sullender M, Hegde M, Vaimberg EW, Donovan KF, Smith I, Tothova Z, Wilen C, Orchard R, Virgin HW, Listgarten J, Root DE. Nat Biotechnol. 2016 Jan 18. doi: 10.1038/nbt.3437. PubMed 26780180.
Backbone
  Vector backbone: lentiGuide-Puro
  Backbone manufacturer: Zhang Lab (Addgene plasmid # 52963)
  Vector type: Mammalian Expression, Lentiviral, CRISPR
  Selectable markers: Puromycin
Growth in bacteria
  Bacterial resistance: Ampicillin, 100 μg/mL
  Growth temperature: 37°C
  Growth strain: DH5alpha
  Copy number: High Copy
Gene/Insert
  Gene/Insert name: MAP4K5 (alt names: MAP4K5; NM_006575.4)
  gRNA/shRNA sequence: AATGAGAACACCTCATTGGG
  Species: H. sapiens (human)
  Entrez Gene: MAP4K5 (a.k.a. GCKR, KHS, KHS1, MAPKKKK5)
  Promoter: hU6
  Cloning method: Unknown
  Sequencing primers: 5′ U6-F; 3′ pS2-R
Terms and licenses: Academic/Nonprofit Terms; Industry Terms: Not Available to Industry
Depositor comments: The gRNA was designed to target the following Genbank reference sequence(s): NM_006575.4,NM_198794.2. Note that this plasmid does NOT contain Cas9. It should be used in conjunction with lentiCas9-Blast (Addgene #52962) or otherwise with cell lines already expressing Cas9. Browse the full kinome gRNA library at http://www.addgene.org/pooled-library/broadgpp-human-kinome/ or visit http://www.broadinstitute.org/rnai/public/ for detailed protocols and information.
How to cite: MAP4K5 gRNA (BRDN0001149200) was a gift from John Doench & David Root (Addgene plasmid # 75711 ; http://n2t.net/addgene:75711 ; RRID:Addgene_75711)
