[The description below was written by a language model from this plasmid's Addgene catalogue record and pLannotate feature annotations shown in this document.]
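Description:
MAP4K5 gRNA (BRDN0001149200) is a third-generation lentiviral CRISPR guide plasmid built on the lentiGuide-Puro backbone and designed to knock out human MAP4K5 (also known as GCKR, KHS or KHS1), a MAP kinase kinase kinase kinase. It is propagated in E. coli at high copy through a ColE1/pUC-type origin with ampicillin selection from the β-lactamase gene. The backbone also carries an f1 origin, an SV40 origin and poly(A) signal, and residual lac, T7 and T3 promoter elements left over from the cloning vector.

The lentiviral transfer cassette begins with an RSV promoter fused to a truncated HIV-1 5' LTR, which makes genomic RNA production Tat-independent. This is followed by the Ψ packaging signal with a partial gag region, the Rev response element for nuclear export of the unspliced genome, and a cPPT/CTS that aids nuclear import. It ends in a self-inactivating ΔU3 3' LTR.

Within this frame, a human U6 RNA polymerase III promoter drives the 20-nucleotide MAP4K5-targeting spacer joined to the Streptococcus pyogenes Cas9 gRNA scaffold. A separate EF-1α core promoter with its intron A expresses puromycin N-acetyltransferase for selecting transduced mammalian cells, and a WPRE enhances transcript expression.

The plasmid does not encode Cas9, so it must be used with a separate Cas9 vector or in cells that already express Cas9. The guide was designed against two MAP4K5 reference transcripts, and the depositor comments link the construct to a human kinome gRNA collection made with optimized sgRNA design rules. It is suited to loss-of-function studies of this kinase.
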