Features (pLannotate 1.2.2; 29 found; start..end, strand, type, name):
     14..80      +  CDS            small t antigen (fragment): SV40 (simian virus 40) small t antigen
    106..317     +  promoter       EF-1α core promoter: core promoter for human elongation factor EF-1α
    318..1256    +  intron         EF-1α intron A: intron upstream of the start codon of human EF-1α
   1278..1877    +  CDS            PuroR (fragment): puromycin N-acetyltransferase; pac from Streptomyces; confers resistance to puromycin
   1893..2481    +  misc_feature   WPRE: woodchuck hepatitis virus posttranscriptional regulatory element
   2532..2551    +  misc_feature   cPPT/CTS (fragment): central polypurine tract and central termination sequence of HIV-1
   2553..2786    +  LTR            3' LTR (ΔU3): self-inactivating 3' long terminal repeat (LTR) from HIV-1
   2864..2985    +  polyA_signal   SV40 poly(A) signal: SV40 polyadenylation signal
   3025..3160    +  rep_origin     SV40 ori: SV40 origin of replication
   3181..3199    -  promoter       T7 promoter: promoter for bacteriophage T7 RNA polymerase
   3207..3362    +  CDS            lacZα (fragment): LacZα fragment of β-galactosidase; lacZ fragment
   3367..3795    +  rep_origin     f1 ori (sequence partly withheld): f1 bacteriophage origin of replication; arrow indicates direction of (+) strand synthesis
   3848..3952    +  promoter       AmpR promoter: bla
   3953..4813    +  CDS            AmpR: β-lactamase; bla; confers resistance to ampicillin, carbenicillin, and related antibiotics
   4984..5572    +  rep_origin     ori: high-copy-number ColE1/pMB1/pBR322/pUC origin of replication
   5755..5847    +  CDS            lacI (fragment): lac repressor; lacI; The lac repressor binds to the lac operator to inhibit transcription in E. coli. This inhibition can be relieved by adding lactose or isopropyl-β-D-thiogalactopyranoside (IPTG).
   5860..5881    +  protein_bind   CAP binding site: CAP binding activates transcription in the presence of cAMP. E. coli catabolite activator protein
   5896..5926    +  promoter       lac promoter: promoter for the E. coli lac operon
   5934..5950    +  protein_bind   lac operator: The lac repressor binds to the lac operator to inhibit transcription in E. coli. This inhibition can be relieved by adding lactose or isopropyl-β-D-thiogalactopyranoside (IPTG). lac repressor encoded by lacI
   5995..6013    +  promoter       T3 promoter: promoter for bacteriophage T3 RNA polymerase
   6041..6267    +  promoter       RSV promoter: Rous sarcoma virus enhancer/promoter
   6268..6448    +  LTR            5' LTR (truncated): truncated 5' long terminal repeat (LTR) from HIV-1
   6495..6620    +  misc_feature   HIV-1 Ψ: packaging signal of human immunodeficiency virus type 1
   6604..6967    +  CDS            HIV-1 gag (fragment): gag protein from human immunodeficiency virus 1; gag
   7113..7346    +  misc_feature   RRE: The Rev response element (RRE) of HIV-1 allows for Rev-dependent mRNA export from the nucleus to the cytoplasm.
   7723..7749    +  CDS            Rev (fragment): human immunodeficiency virus 1 (HIV-1) Rev protein; rev; enhances nuclear export of unspliced and incompletely spliced viral mRNAs
   7753..7993    +  promoter       U6 promoter: RNA polymerase III promoter for human U6 snRNA
   8023..8098    +  misc_RNA       gRNA scaffold: guide RNA scaffold for the Streptococcus pyogenes CRISPR/Cas9 system
   8154..8271    +  misc_feature   cPPT/CTS: central polypurine tract and central termination sequence of HIV-1
>Addgene plasmid #75711 | MAP4K5 gRNA (BRDN0001149200) | addgene full sequence | sequence record 184416 | Addgene Assembled Sequence
CCCGGGTGCAAAGATGGATAAAGTTTTAAACAGAGAGGAATCTTTGCAGCTAATGGACCTTCTAGGTCTT
GAAAGGAGTGGGAATTGGCTCCGGTGCCCGTCAGTGGGCAGAGCGCACATCGCCCACAGTCCCCGAGAAG
TTGGGGGGAGGGGTCGGCAATTGATCCGGTGCCTAGAGAAGGTGGCGCGGGGTAAACTGGGAAAGTGATG
TCGTGTACTGGCTCCGCCTTTTTCCCGAGGGTGGGGGAGAACCGTATATAAGTGCAGTAGTCGCCGTGAA
CGTTCTTTTTCGCAACGGGTTTGCCGCCAGAACACAGGTAAGTGCCGTGTGTGGTTCCCGCGGGCCTGGC
CTCTTTACGGGTTATGGCCCTTGCGTGCCTTGAATTACTTCCACCTGGCTGCAGTACGTGATTCTTGATC
CCGAGCTTCGGGTTGGAAGTGGGTGGGAGAGTTCGAGGCCTTGCGCTTAAGGAGCCCCTTCGCCTCGTGC
TTGAGTTGAGGCCTGGCCTGGGCGCTGGGGCCGCCGCGTGCGAATCTGGTGGCACCTTCGCGCCTGTCTC
GCTGCTTTCGATAAGTCTCTAGCCATTTAAAATTTTTGATGACCTGCTGCGACGCTTTTTTTCTGGCAAG
ATAGTCTTGTAAATGCGGGCCAAGATCTGCACACTGGTATTTCGGTTTTTGGGGCCGCGGGCGGCGACGG
GGCCCGTGCGTCCCAGCGCACATGTTCGGCGAGGCGGGGCCTGCGAGCGCGGCCACCGAGAATCGGACGG
GGGTAGTCTCAAGCTGGCCGGCCTGCTCTGGTGCCTGGCCTCGCGCCGCCGTGTATCGCCCCGCCCTGGG
CGGCAAGGCTGGCCCGGTCGGCACCAGTTGCGTGAGCGGAAAGATGGCCGCTTCCCGGCCCTGCTGCAGG
GAGCTCAAAATGGAGGACGCGGCGCTCGGGAGAGCGGGCGGGTGAGTCACCCACACAAAGGAAAAGGGCC
TTTCCGTCCTCAGCCGTCGCTTCATGTGACTCCACGGAGTACCGGGCGCCGTCCAGGCACCTCGATTAGT
TCTCGAGCTTTTGGAGTACGTCGTCTTTAGGTTGGGGGGAGGGGTTTTATGCGATGGAGTTTCCCCACAC
TGAGTGGGTGGAGACTGAAGTTAGGCCAGCTTGGCACTTGATGTAATTCTCCTTGGAATTTGCCCTTTTT
GAGTTTGGATCTTGGTTCATTCTCAAGCCTCAGACAGTGGTTCAAAGTTTTTTTCTTCCATTTCAGGTGT
CGTGACGTACGGCCACCATGACCGAGTACAAGCCCACGGTGCGCCTCGCCACCCGCGACGACGTCCCCAG
GGCCGTACGCACCCTCGCCGCCGCGTTCGCCGACTACCCCGCCACGCGCCACACCGTCGATCCGGACCGC
CACATCGAGCGGGTCACCGAGCTGCAAGAACTCTTCCTCACGCGCGTCGGGCTCGACATCGGCAAGGTGT
GGGTCGCGGACGACGGCGCCGCCGTGGCGGTCTGGACCACGCCGGAGAGCGTCGAAGCGGGGGCGGTGTT
CGCCGAGATCGGCCCGCGCATGGCCGAGTTGAGCGGTTCCCGGCTGGCCGCGCAGCAACAGATGGAAGGC
CTCCTGGCGCCGCACCGGCCCAAGGAGCCCGCGTGGTTCCTGGCCACCGTCGGAGTCTCGCCCGACCACC
AGGGCAAGGGTCTGGGCAGCGCCGTCGTGCTCCCCGGAGTGGAGGCGGCCGAGCGCGCCGGGGTGCCCGC
CTTCCTGGAGACCTCCGCGCCCCGCAACCTCCCCTTCTACGAGCGGCTCGGCTTCACCGTCACCGCCGAC
GTCGAGGTGCCCGAAGGACCGCGCACCTGGTGCATGACCCGCAAGCCCGGTGCCTGAACGCGTTAAGTCG
ACAATCAACCTCTGGATTACAAAATTTGTGAAAGATTGACTGGTATTCTTAACTATGTTGCTCCTTTTAC
GCTATGTGGATACGCTGCTTTAATGCCTTTGTATCATGCTATTGCTTCCCGTATGGCTTTCATTTTCTCC
TCCTTGTATAAATCCTGGTTGCTGTCTCTTTATGAGGAGTTGTGGCCCGTTGTCAGGCAACGTGGCGTGG
TGTGCACTGTGTTTGCTGACGCAACCCCCACTGGTTGGGGCATTGCCACCACCTGTCAGCTCCTTTCCGG
GACTTTCGCTTTCCCCCTCCCTATTGCCACGGCGGAACTCATCGCCGCCTGCCTTGCCCGCTGCTGGACA
GGGGCTCGGCTGTTGGGCACTGACAATTCCGTGGTGTTGTCGGGGAAATCATCGTCCTTTCCTTGGCTGC
TCGCCTGTGTTGCCACCTGGATTCTGCGCGGGACGTCCTTCTGCTACGTCCCTTCGGCCCTCAATCCAGC
GGACCTTCCTTCCCGCGGCCTGCTGCCGGCTCTGCGGCCTCTTCCGCGTCTTCGCCTTCGCCCTCAGACG
AGTCGGATCTCCCTTTGGGCCGCCTCCCCGCGTCGACTTTAAGACCAATGACTTACAAGGCAGCTGTAGA
TCTTAGCCACTTTTTAAAAGAAAAGGGGGGACTGGAAGGGCTAATTCACTCCCAACGAAGACAAGATCTG
CTTTTTGCTTGTACTGGGTCTCTCTGGTTAGACCAGATCTGAGCCTGGGAGCTCTCTGGCTAACTAGGGA
ACCCACTGCTTAAGCCTCAATAAAGCTTGCCTTGAGTGCTTCAAGTAGTGTGTGCCCGTCTGTTGTGTGA
CTCTGGTAACTAGAGATCCCTCAGACCCTTTTAGTCAGTGTGGAAAATCTCTAGCAGTACGTATAGTAGT
TCATGTCATCTTATTATTCAGTATTTATAACTTGCAAAGAAATGAATATCAGAGAGTGAGAGGAACTTGT
TTATTGCAGCTTATAATGGTTACAAATAAAGCAATAGCATCACAAATTTCACAAATAAAGCATTTTTTTC
ACTGCATTCTAGTTGTGGTTTGTCCAAACTCATCAATGTATCTTATCATGTCTGGCTCTAGCTATCCCGC
CCCTAACTCCGCCCATCCCGCCCCTAACTCCGCCCAGTTCCGCCCATTCTCCGCCCCATGGCTGACTAAT
TTTTTTTATTTATGCAGAGGCCGAGGCCGCCTCGGCCTCTGAGCTATTCCAGAAGTAGTGAGGAGGCTTT
TTTGGAGGCCTAGGGACGTACCCAATTCGCCCTATAGTGAGTCGTATTACGCGCGCTCACTGGCCGTCGT
TTTACAACGTCGTGACTGGGAAAACCCTGGCGTTACCCAACTTAATCGCCTTGCAGCACATCCCCCTTTC
GCCAGCTGGCGTAATAGCGAAGAGGCCCGCACCGATCGCCCTTCCCAACAGTTGCGCAGCCTGAATGGCG
AATGGG
[124 nt withheld, positions 3367-3490]
C
[91 nt withheld, positions 3492-3582]
A
[49 nt withheld, positions 3584-3632]
CCTTTGACGTTGGAGTCCACGTTCTTT
[37 nt withheld, positions 3660-3696]
ACCCTATCTCGGTCTATTCTTTTGATTTATAAGGGATTTTGCCGATTTCGGCCTATTGGTTAAAAAATGA
GCTGATTTAACAAAAATTTAACGCGAATTTTAACAAAATATTAACGCTTACAATTTAGGTGGCACTTTTC
GGGGAAATGTGCGCGGAACCCCTATTTGTTTATTTTTCTAAATACATTCAAATATGTATCCGCTCATGAG
ACAATAACCCTGATAAATGCTTCAATAATATTGAAAAAGGAAGAGTATGAGTATTCAACATTTCCGTGTC
GCCCTTATTCCCTTTTTTGCGGCATTTTGCCTTCCTGTTTTTGCTCACCCAGAAACGCTGGTGAAAGTAA
AAGATGCTGAAGATCAGTTGGGTGCACGAGTGGGTTACATCGAACTGGATCTCAACAGCGGTAAGATCCT
TGAGAGTTTTCGCCCCGAAGAACGTTTTCCAATGATGAGCACTTTTAAAGTTCTGCTATGTGGCGCGGTA
TTATCCCGTATTGACGCCGGGCAAGAGCAACTCGGTCGCCGCATACACTATTCTCAGAATGACTTGGTTG
AGTACTCACCAGTCACAGAAAAGCATCTTACGGATGGCATGACAGTAAGAGAATTATGCAGTGCTGCCAT
AACCATGAGTGATAACACTGCGGCCAACTTACTTCTGACAACGATCGGAGGACCGAAGGAGCTAACCGCT
TTTTTGCACAACATGGGGGATCATGTAACTCGCCTTGATCGTTGGGAACCGGAGCTGAATGAAGCCATAC
CAAACGACGAGCGTGACACCACGATGCCTGTAGCAATGGCAACAACGTTGCGCAAACTATTAACTGGCGA
ACTACTTACTCTAGCTTCCCGGCAACAATTAATAGACTGGATGGAGGCGGATAAAGTTGCAGGACCACTT
CTGCGCTCGGCCCTTCCGGCTGGCTGGTTTATTGCTGATAAATCTGGAGCCGGTGAGCGTGGGTCTCGCG
GTATCATTGCAGCACTGGGGCCAGATGGTAAGCCCTCCCGTATCGTAGTTATCTACACGACGGGGAGTCA
GGCAACTATGGATGAACGAAATAGACAGATCGCTGAGATAGGTGCCTCACTGATTAAGCATTGGTAACTG
TCAGACCAAGTTTACTCATATATACTTTAGATTGATTTAAAACTTCATTTTTAATTTAAAAGGATCTAGG
TGAAGATCCTTTTTGATAATCTCATGACCAAAATCCCTTAACGTGAGTTTTCGTTCCACTGAGCGTCAGA
CCCCGTAGAAAAGATCAAAGGATCTTCTTGAGATCCTTTTTTTCTGCGCGTAATCTGCTGCTTGCAAACA
AAAAAACCACCGCTACCAGCGGTGGTTTGTTTGCCGGATCAAGAGCTACCAACTCTTTTTCCGAAGGTAA
CTGGCTTCAGCAGAGCGCAGATACCAAATACTGTTCTTCTAGTGTAGCCGTAGTTAGGCCACCACTTCAA
GAACTCTGTAGCACCGCCTACATACCTCGCTCTGCTAATCCTGTTACCAGTGGCTGCTGCCAGTGGCGAT
AAGTCGTGTCTTACCGGGTTGGACTCAAGACGATAGTTACCGGATAAGGCGCAGCGGTCGGGCTGAACGG
GGGGTTCGTGCACACAGCCCAGCTTGGAGCGAACGACCTACACCGAACTGAGATACCTACAGCGTGAGCT
ATGAGAAAGCGCCACGCTTCCCGAAGGGAGAAAGGCGGACAGGTATCCGGTAAGCGGCAGGGTCGGAACA
GGAGAGCGCACGAGGGAGCTTCCAGGGGGAAACGCCTGGTATCTTTATAGTCCTGTCGGGTTTCGCCACC
TCTGACTTGAGCGTCGATTTTTGTGATGCTCGTCAGGGGGGCGGAGCCTATGGAAAAACGCCAGCAACGC
GGCCTTTTTACGGTTCCTGGCCTTTTGCTGGCCTTTTGCTCACATGTTCTTTCCTGCGTTATCCCCTGAT
TCTGTGGATAACCGTATTACCGCCTTTGAGTGAGCTGATACCGCTCGCCGCAGCCGAACGACCGAGCGCA
GCGAGTCAGTGAGCGAGGAAGCGGAAGAGCGCCCAATACGCAAACCGCCTCTCCCCGCGCGTTGGCCGAT
TCATTAATGCAGCTGGCACGACAGGTTTCCCGACTGGAAAGCGGGCAGTGAGCGCAACGCAATTAATGTG
AGTTAGCTCACTCATTAGGCACCCCAGGCTTTACACTTTATGCTTCCGGCTCGTATGTTGTGTGGAATTG
TGAGCGGATAACAATTTCACACAGGAAACAGCTATGACCATGATTACGCCAAGCGCGCAATTAACCCTCA
CTAAAGGGAACAAAAGCTGGAGCTGCAAGCTTAATGTAGTCTTATGCAATACTCTTGTAGTCTTGCAACA
TGGTAACGATGAGTTAGCAACATGCCTTACAAGGAGAGAAAAAGCACCGTGCATGCCGATTGGTGGAAGT
AAGGTGGTACGATCGTGCCTTATTAGGAAGGCAACAGACGGGTCTGACATGGATTGGACGAACCACTGAA
TTGCCGCATTGCAGAGATATTGTATTTAAGTGCCTAGCTCGATACATAAACGGGTCTCTCTGGTTAGACC
AGATCTGAGCCTGGGAGCTCTCTGGCTAACTAGGGAACCCACTGCTTAAGCCTCAATAAAGCTTGCCTTG
AGTGCTTCAAGTAGTGTGTGCCCGTCTGTTGTGTGACTCTGGTAACTAGAGATCCCTCAGACCCTTTTAG
TCAGTGTGGAAAATCTCTAGCAGTGGCGCCCGAACAGGGACTTGAAAGCGAAAGGGAAACCAGAGGAGCT
CTCTCGACGCAGGACTCGGCTTGCTGAAGCGCGCACGGCAAGAGGCGAGGGGCGGCGACTGGTGAGTACG
CCAAAAATTTTGACTAGCGGAGGCTAGAAGGAGAGAGATGGGTGCGAGAGCGTCAGTATTAAGCGGGGGA
GAATTAGATCGCGATGGGAAAAAATTCGGTTAAGGCCAGGGGGAAAGAAAAAATATAAATTAAAACATAT
AGTATGGGCAAGCAGGGAGCTAGAACGATTCGCAGTTAATCCTGGCCTGTTAGAAACATCAGAAGGCTGT
AGACAAATACTGGGACAGCTACAACCATCCCTTCAGACAGGATCAGAAGAACTTAGATCATTATATAATA
CAGTAGCAACCCTCTATTGTGTGCATCAAAGGATAGAGATAAAAGACACCAAGGAAGCTTTAGACAAGAT
AGAGGAAGAGCAAAACAAAAGTAAGACCACCGCACAGCAAGCGGCCGCTGATCTTCAGACCTGGAGGAGG
AGATATGAGGGACAATTGGAGAAGTGAATTATATAAATATAAAGTAGTAAAAATTGAACCATTAGGAGTA
GCACCCACCAAGGCAAAGAGAAGAGTGGTGCAGAGAGAAAAAAGAGCAGTGGGAATAGGAGCTTTGTTCC
TTGGGTTCTTGGGAGCAGCAGGAAGCACTATGGGCGCAGCGTCAATGACGCTGACGGTACAGGCCAGACA
ATTATTGTCTGGTATAGTGCAGCAGCAGAACAATTTGCTGAGGGCTATTGAGGCGCAACAGCATCTGTTG
CAACTCACAGTCTGGGGCATCAAGCAGCTCCAGGCAAGAATCCTGGCTGTGGAAAGATACCTAAAGGATC
AACAGCTCCTGGGGATTTGGGGTTGCTCTGGAAAACTCATTTGCACCACTGCTGTGCCTTGGAATGCTAG
TTGGAGTAATAAATCTCTGGAACAGATTTGGAATCACACGACCTGGATGGAGTGGGACAGAGAAATTAAC
AATTACACAAGCTTAATACACTCCTTAATTGAAGAATCGCAAAACCAGCAAGAAAAGAATGAACAAGAAT
TATTGGAATTAGATAAATGGGCAAGTTTGTGGAATTGGTTTAACATAACAAATTGGCTGTGGTATATAAA
ATTATTCATAATGATAGTAGGAGGCTTGGTAGGTTTAAGAATAGTTTTTGCTGTACTTTCTATAGTGAAT
AGAGTTAGGCAGGGATATTCACCATTATCGTTTCAGACCCACCTCCCAACCCCGAGGGGACCCAGAGAGG
GCCTATTTCCCATGATTCCTTCATATTTGCATATACGATACAAGGCTGTTAGAGAGATAATTAGAATTAA
TTTGACTGTAAACACAAAGATATTAGTACAAAATACGTGACGTAGAAAGTAATAATTTCTTGGGTAGTTT
GCAGTTTTAAAATTATGTTTTAAAATGGACTATCATATGCTTACCGTAACTTGAAAGTATTTCGATTTCT
TGGCTTTATATATCTTGTGGAAAGGACGAAACACCGAATGAGAACACCTCATTGGGGTTTTAGAGCTAGA
AATAGCAAGTTAAAATAAGGCTAGTCCGTTATCAACTTGAAAAAGTGGCACCGAGTCGGTGCTTTTTTAA
GCTTGGCGTAACTAGATCTTGAGACAAATGGCAGTATTCATCCACAATTTTAAAAGAAAAGGGGGGATTG
GGGGGTACAGTGCAGGGGAAAGAATAGTAGACATAATAGCAACAGACATACAAACTAAAGAATTACAAAA
ACAAATTACAAAAATTCAAAATTTTCGGGTTTATTACAGGGACAGCAGAGATCCACTTTGGCGCCGGCTC
GAGGGGG
