>Addgene plasmid #75711 | MAP4K5 gRNA (BRDN0001149200) | depositor partial sequence | sequence record 143171 | Target Sequence
AATGAGAACACCTCATTGGG
