>Addgene plasmid #75711 | MAP4K5 gRNA (BRDN0001149200) | addgene partial sequence | sequence record 184415 | hU6-F
TGACGTAGAAAGTAATAATTTCTTGGGTAGTTTGCAGTTTTAAAATTATGTTTTAAAATGGACTATCATA
TGCTTACCGTAACTTGAAAGTATTTCGATTTCTTGGCTTTATATATCTTGTGGAAAGGACGAAACACCGA
ATGAGAACACCTCATTGGGGTTTTAGAGCTAGAAATAGCAAGTTAAAATAAGGCTAGTCCGTTATCAACT
TGAAAAAGTGGCACCGAGTCGGTGCTTTTTTAAGCTTGGCGTAACTAGATCTTGAGACAAATGGCAGTAT
TCATCCACAATTTTAAAAGAAAAGGGGGGATTGGGGGGTACAGTGCAGGGGAAAGAATAGTAGACATAAT
AGCAACAGACATACAAACTAAAGAATTACAAAAACAAATTACAAAAATTCAAAATTTTCGGGTTTATTAC
AGGGACAGCAGAGATCCACTTTGGCGCCGGCTCGAGGGGGCCCGGGTGCAAAGATGGATAAAGTTTTAAA
CAGAGAGGAATCTTTGCAGCTAATGGACCTTCTAGGTCTTGAAAGGAGTGGGAATTGGCTCCGGTGCCCG
TCAGTGGGCA
